Addgene plasmid #51599: pCMV-myc-Sema4D
Purpose: expresses mouse Sema4D with N-terminal myc tag
Depositing lab: Suzanne Paradis. Depositing organization: Brandeis University. Publication: Sema4D localizes to synapses and regulates GABAergic synapse development as a membrane-bound molecule in the mammalian hippocampus. Raissi AJ, Staudenmaier EK, David S, Hu L, Paradis S. Mol Cell Neurosci. 2013 Nov;57:23-32. doi: 10.1016/j.mcn.2013.08.004. Epub 2013 Sep 10. PubMed 24036351.
Backbone
  Vector backbone: pCMV
  Backbone size w/o insert (bp): 4000
  Total vector size (bp): 6400
  Vector type: Mammalian Expression
Growth in bacteria
  Bacterial resistance: Ampicillin, 100 μg/mL
  Growth temperature: 37°C
  Growth strain: Stbl3
  Copy number: Unknown
Gene/Insert
  Gene/Insert name: Sema4D (alt names: CD100; Semaphorin 4D)
  Species: M. musculus (mouse)
  Insert size (bp): 2400
  GenBank ID: NM_001281880
  Entrez Gene: Sema4d (a.k.a. CD100, Semacl2, Semaj, Semcl2, coll-4)
  Promoter: CMV
  Tag / fusion protein: myc tag (N terminal on backbone)
  Cloning method: Restriction Enzyme; 5′ cloning site XhoI (unknown if destroyed); 3′ cloning site NotI (unknown if destroyed)
  Sequencing primers: 5′ TGTCAAGTTCAGGTGGTCACAGG; 3′ TACAACTGCTACAAGGGCTAC
Terms and licenses: Academic/Nonprofit Terms; Industry Terms: Not Available to Industry
Depositor comments: Please note that the sequence of the myc epitope tag in this plasmid is MQKLISEEDLL, which differs from the standard EQKLISEEDLL. The Sema4D insert in this plasmid does not contain amino acids 1-50 and contains a L745P mutation when compared to GenBank reference sequence NP_542764.2
How to cite: pCMV-myc-Sema4D was a gift from Suzanne Paradis (Addgene plasmid # 51599 ; http://n2t.net/addgene:51599 ; RRID:Addgene_51599)
