[The description below was written by a language model from this plasmid's Addgene catalogue record.]
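Description:
pCMV-myc-Sema4D is a mammalian expression plasmid built on a pCMV backbone of about 4 kb, carrying a roughly 2.4 kb mouse Sema4D (Semaphorin 4D, also known as CD100) coding insert for a total size of about 6.4 kb. It is propagated in E. coli under ampicillin selection. The record does not state the origin of replication or copy number, and it lists no mammalian selection marker, so the plasmid appears suited mainly to transient transfection. No feature table accompanies the entry, so elements such as the polyadenylation signal are not documented here.

Expression is driven by the CMV promoter, a strong constitutive promoter active in most mammalian cell types. The Sema4D sequence was inserted by restriction cloning between XhoI and NotI sites, in frame with a backbone-encoded myc epitope that sits at the N-terminus of the protein and allows detection with anti-myc antibodies. The depositor flags several departures from reference sequences. The myc tag differs from the canonical epitope at its first residue, where a methionine replaces the usual glutamate. The Sema4D insert lacks amino acids 1–50 of the reference protein, and it carries an L745P substitution. The record does not explain the N-terminal truncation or say how membrane targeting of the tagged protein is achieved.

The associated study examined Sema4D localization at synapses and its role as a membrane-bound molecule in GABAergic synapse development in the mammalian hippocampus. This fits use of the plasmid to express epitope-tagged Sema4D in cultured cells or neurons for localization and functional experiments.
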