>Addgene plasmid #51599 | pCMV-myc-Sema4D | depositor partial sequence | sequence record 79432 | pCMV signal sequence, myc tag, and full insert
ATGGCTGGGATTTTCTATTTCATCCTCTTTTCGTTTCTCTTTGGAATTTGCGACGCTGTCACCGGTTCTA
GAGGGCCCACCATGGCATCAATGCAGAAGCTGATCTCAGAGGAGGACCTGCTTATGGCCATGGAGGCCCG
AATTCGGTCGACCGAGATCTCTCGAGGTTCGGCCTTGCTGATGAGTGAGGACAAAGACACTCTGTATGTA
GGCGCCCGGGAAGCAGTCTTTGCAGTGAATGCGCTGAACATCTCTGAGAAGCAACATGAGGTATATTGGA
AGGTCTCTGAAGACAAAAAATCCAAGTGTGCAGAGAAGGGGAAATCAAAGCAGACGGAGTGCCTTAACTA
CATTCGAGTACTACAGCCACTAAGCAGCACTTCCCTCTATGTGTGTGGGACCAATGCGTTCCAGCCCACC
TGTGACCACCTGAACTTGACATCCTTCAAGTTTCTGGGGAAAAGTGAAGATGGCAAAGGAAGATGCCCCT
TCGACCCCGCCCACAGCTACACATCAGTCATGGTTGGGGGCGAGCTCTACTCTGGGACGTCCTATAATTT
CTTGGGCAGTGAACCCATCATCTCTCGAAACTCTTCCCACAGTCCCTTGAGGACGGAGTATGCCATCCCG
TGGCTGAACGAGCCTAGCTTCGTCTTTGCTGACGTGATCCAGAAAAGCCCAGATGGTCCGGAGGGTGAAG
ATGACAAGGTCTACTTCTTTTTTACGGAGGTATCCGTGGAGTACGAATTCGTCTTCAAGTTGATGATCCC
GCGAGTTGCCAGGGTGTGCAAGGGCGACCAGGGCGGCCTGCGGACTTTGCAAAAAAAGTGGACCTCCTTC
CTAAAGGCCAGGCTGATCTGCTCCAAGCCAGACAGTGGCCTGGTCTTCAACATACTTCAGGATGTGTTTG
TGCTGAGGGCCCCGGGCCTCAAGGAGCCTGTGTTCTATGCGGTCTTCACCCCACAGCTGAACAATGTGGG
TCTGTCAGCGGTGTGCGCCTACACACTGGCCACGGTGGAGGCAGTCTTCTCCCGTGGAAAGTACATGCAG
AGTGCCACAGTGGAGCAGTCTCACACCAAGTGGGTGCGCTACAATGGCCCAGTGCCCACTCCCCGACCTG
GAGCGTGTATCGACAGTGAGGCCCGGGCAGCCAACTACACCAGCTCCTTGAATCTCCCAGACAAAACACT
GCAGTTTGTAAAAGACCACCCTTTGATGGATGACTCAGTGACCCCGATAGACAACAGACCCAAGCTGATC
AAAAAAGATGTAAACTACACCCAGATAGTGGTAGACAGGACCCAGGCCCTGGATGGGACTTTCTACGACG
TCATGTTCATCAGCACAGACCGGGGAGCTCTGCATAAAGCAGTCATCCTCACAAAAGAGGTGCATGTCAT
CGAGGAGACCCAACTCTTCCGGGACTCTGAACCGGTCCTAACTCTGCTGCTATCATCAAAGAAGGGGAGG
AAGTTTGTCTATGCAGGCTCCAACTCTGGAGTGGTCCAAGCGCCCCTGGCATTCTGCGAAAAGCACGGTA
GCTGTGAAGACTGTGTGTTAGCACGGGACCCCTACTGTGCCTGGAGCCCAGCCATCAAGGCCTGTGTTAC
CCTGCACCAGGAAGAGGCCTCCAGCAGGGGCTGGATTCAGGACATGAGCGGTGACACATCCTCATGCCTG
GATAAGAGTAAAGAAAGTTTCAACCAGCATTTTTTCAAGCACGGCGGCACAGCAGAACTCAAATGTTTCC
AAAAGTCCAACCTAGCCCGGGTGGTATGGAAGTTCCAGAATGGCGAGTTGAAGGCCGCAAGTCCCAAGTA
CGGCTTTGTGGGCAGGAAGCACCTGCTCATCTTCAACCTGTCGGACGGAGACAGCGGCGTGTACCAGTGC
CTGTCAGAGGAAAGGGTGAGGAATAAAACGGTCTCCCAGCTGCTGGCCAAGCACGTTCTGGAAGTGAAGA
TGGTACCTCGGACCCCCCCCTCACCTACCTCAGAGGATGCTCAGACAGAAGGTAGTAAGATCACATCCAA
AATGCCGGTTGCATCTACCCAGGGGTCCTCTCCCCCTACCCCGGCTCTGTGGGCAACCTCCCCCAGAGCC
GCCACCCTACCTCCCAAGTCCTCCTCCGGCACATCCTGTGAACCAAAGATGGTCATCAACACGGTCCCCC
AGCTCCACTCAGAGAAGACGGTGTATCTCAAGTCCAGTGACAACCGCCTGCTCATGTCTCTCCTCCTCTT
CATCTTTGTCCCCTTCCTCTGCCTCTTTTCCTACAACTGCTACAAGGGCTACCTGCCCGGACAGTGCTTA
AAATTCCGCTCAGCCCTGCTGCTTGGAAAGAAAACACCCAAGTCAGACTTCTCTGACCTGGAGCAGAGTG
TGAAGGAGACACTGGTCGAGCCTGGGAGCTTCTCCCAGCAGAACGGCGACCACCCCAAGCCAGCCCTGGA
TACGGGCTATGAAACGGAGCAGGACACCATCACCAGCAAAGTCCCCACGGATCGTGAGGACTCGCAACGG
ATCGATGAACTCTCTGCCCGGGACAAACCGTTTGATGTCAAGTGTGAACTGAAGTTTGCAGATTCGGATG
CTGACGGGGACTGA
