>Addgene plasmid #51599 | pCMV-myc-Sema4D | addgene partial sequence | sequence record 81100 | CMV-F 5'-CGCAAATGGGCGGTAGGCGTG-3'
GCAGAGCTCGTTTAGTGACCGTCAGATCGCCTGGAGACGCCATCCACGCTGTTTTGACCTCCATAGAAGA
CACCGGGACCGATCCAGCCTCCGGACTCTAGAGGATCCGGTACTAGAGGAACTGAAAAACCAGAAAGTTA
ACTGGTAAGTTTAGTCTTTTTGTCTTTTATTTCAGGTCCCGGATCCGGTGGTGGTGCAAATCAAAGAACT
GCTCCTCAGTGGATGTTGCCTTTACTTCTAGGCCTGTACGGAAGTGTTACTTCTGCTCTAAAAGCTGCGG
AATTGTACCCGCGGGCCCGCCGCCACCATGGCTGGGATTTTCTATTTCATCCTCTTTTCGTTTCTCTTTG
GAATTTGCGACGCTGTCACCGGTTCTAGAGGGCCCACCATGGCATCAATGCAGAAGCTGATCTCAGAGGA
GGACCTGCTTATGGCCATGGAGGCCCGAATTCGGTCGACCGAGATCTCTCGAGGTTCGGCCTTGCTGATG
AGTGAGGACAAAGACACTCTGTATGTAGGCGCCCGGGAAGCAGTCTTTGCAGTGAATGCGCTGAACATCT
CTGAGAAGCAACATGAGGTATATTGGAAGGTCTCTGAAGACAAAAAATCCAAGTGTGCAGAGAAGGGGAA
ATCAAAGCAGACGGAGTGCCTTAACTACATTCGAGTACTACAGCCACTAAGCAGCACTTCCCTCTATGTG
TGTGGGACCAATGCGTTCCAGCCCACCTGTGACCACCTGAACTTGACATCCTTCAAGTTTCTGGGGAAAA
GTGAAGATGGCAAAGGAAGATGCCCCTTCGACCCCGCCCACAGCTACACATCAGTCATGGTTGGGGGCGA
GCTCTACTCTGGGACGTCCTATAATTTCTTGGGCAGTGAACCCATCATCTCTCGAAACTCTTCCCACAGT
CCCTTGAGGACGGAGTATGCCATCCCGTGG
