>Addgene plasmid #51599 | pCMV-myc-Sema4D | addgene partial sequence | sequence record 81576 | EBV-rev 5'-GTGGTTTGTCCAAACTCATC-3'
CCGCGGCCGCTCAGTCCCCGTCAGCATCCGAATCTGCAAACTTCAGTTCACACTTGACATCAAACGGTTT
GTCCCGGGCAGAGAGTTCATCGATCCGTTGCGAGTCCTCACGATCCGTGGGGACTTTGCTGGTGATGGTG
TCCTGCTCCGTTTCATAGCCCGTATCCAGGGCTGGCTTGGGGTGGTCGCCGTTCTGCTGGGAGAAGCTCC
CAGGCTCGACCAGTGTCTCCTTCACACTCTGCTCCAGGTCAGAGAAGTCTGACTTGGGTGTTTTCTTTCC
AAGCAGCAGGGCTGAGCGGAATTTTAAGCACTGTCCGGGCAGGTAGCCCTTGTAGCAGTTGTAGGAAAAG
AGGCAGAGGAAGGGGACAAAGATGAAGAGGAGGAGAGACATGAGCAGGCGGTTGTCACTGGACTTGAGAT
ACACCGTCTTCTCTGAGTGGAGCTGGGGGACCGTGTTGATGACCATCTTTGGTTCACAGGATGTGCCGGA
GGAGGACTTGGGAGGTAGGGTGGCGGCTCTGGGGGAGGTTGCCCACAGAGCCGGGGTAGGGGGAGAGGAC
CCCTGGGTAGATGCAACCGGCATTTTGGATGTGATCTTACTACCTTCTGTCTGAGCATCCTCTGAGGTAG
GTGAGGGGGGGGTCCGAGGTACCATCTTCACTTCCAGAACGTGCTTGGCCAGCAGCTGGGAGACCGTTTT
ATTCCTCACCCTTTCCTCTGACAGGCACTGGTACACGCCGCTGTCTCCGTCCGACAGGTTGAAGATGAGC
AGGTGCTT
